Addgene plasmid #82386: pCas34
Purpose: sgRNA targeting YFP expressed from aTc inducible system in pEZ03 in the NS1 locus with kanamycin resistance
Depositing lab: Brian Pfleger. Depositing organization: University of Wisconsin, Madison. Publication: CRISPR interference as a titratable, trans-acting regulatory tool for metabolic engineering in the cyanobacterium Synechococcus sp. strain PCC 7002. Gordon GC, Korosh TC, Cameron JC, Markley AL, Begemann MB, Pfleger BF. Metab Eng. 2016 Jul 29. pii: S1096-7176(16)30062-3. doi: 10.1016/j.ymben.2016.07.007. PubMed 27481676.
Backbone
  Vector backbone: pUC19
  Total vector size (bp): 6423
Growth in bacteria
  Bacterial resistance: Ampicillin, 100 μg/mL
  Growth temperature: 37°C
  Growth strain: DH5alpha
  Copy number: High Copy
Gene/Insert
  Gene/Insert name: gRNA
  gRNA/shRNA sequence: YFP
  Promoter: PEZ3
  Cloning method: Gibson Cloning
  Sequencing primers: 5′ TTGGGTAACGCCAGGGT; 3′ GCTTCCGGCTCGTATGTTGTG
Terms and licenses: Academic/Nonprofit Terms; Industry Terms: Not Available to Industry
How to cite: pCas34 was a gift from Brian Pfleger (Addgene plasmid # 82386 ; http://n2t.net/addgene:82386 ; RRID:Addgene_82386)
