[The description below was written by a language model from this plasmid's Addgene catalogue record and pLannotate feature annotations shown in this document.]
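Description:
pCas34 is a pUC19-based integration plasmid of about 6.4 kb built for CRISPR interference work in the cyanobacterium Synechococcus sp. PCC 7002. In E. coli it replicates from the high-copy pUC/ColE1 origin and is selected with ampicillin through the backbone β-lactamase gene. The backbone also retains remnants of the lacZα region, the lac promoter and the lac operator. The cargo is intended for insertion at the NS1 locus of the cyanobacterial chromosome. A kanamycin resistance gene (aph(3')-Ia) inside the cassette selects for integrants. The homology arms are not annotated in the feature table, but they presumably correspond to the unannotated stretches on either side of the cassette.

The payload is an anhydrotetracycline-inducible single guide RNA. A promoter recorded as PEZ3 contains two tet operator sites and drives a 20-nt-scale spacer fused to the Streptococcus pyogenes Cas9 gRNA scaffold. The annotation software matched that spacer to an mVenus fragment on the opposite strand, which fits the stated YFP target. An rrnB T1 terminator region lies downstream. TetR is encoded divergently, next to a fragment resembling the constitutive J23119 promoter, and carries a C-terminal ssrA LVA degradation tag that speeds its turnover. Phage T7-derived terminators sit beyond the end of the tetR gene. TetR represses guide transcription, and adding aTc relieves this repression.

No Cas9 or dCas9 gene is annotated, so the nuclease-dead effector must be supplied from a separate construct or locus. The plasmid is used to titrate knockdown of a YFP reporter, testing CRISPRi as a tunable, trans-acting regulator for cyanobacterial metabolic engineering.
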