Features (pLannotate 1.2.2; 24 found; start..end, strand, type, name):
    137..236     +  misc_feature   bom (fragment): basis of mobility region from pBR322
    242..397     -  CDS            lacZα (fragment): LacZα fragment of β-galactosidase; lacZ fragment
   1284..1311    -  terminator     T7Te terminator: phage T7 early transcription terminator
   1337..1377    +  terminator     T7 terminator (fragment): transcription terminator for bacteriophage T7 RNA polymerase
   1416..1448    -  CDS            ssrA tag (LVA): C-terminal peptide that mediates degradation in bacteria through the ClpXP and ClpAP proteases (McGinness et al., 2006) mutant LVA variant that confers accelerated degradation under some conditions (Andersen et al., 1998)
   1449..2069    -  CDS            tetR: TETR2_ECOLX - Experimental evidence at protein level: Swiss-Prot protein existence level 1. TetR is the repressor of the tetracycline resistance element; its N-terminal region forms a helix-turn-helix structure and binds DNA. Binding of tetracycline to TetR reduces the repressor affinity for the tetracycline resistance gene (tetA) promoter operator sites. From Escherichia coli.
   2108..2124    -  promoter       J23119(SpeI) promoter (fragment): bacterial promoter (Registry of Standard Biological Parts BBa J23119) modified to end with an SpeI site
   2152..2168    +  protein_bind   tet operator (fragment): tetO; bacterial operator O2 for the tetR and tetA genes tetracycline repressor TetR
   2175..2192    +  protein_bind   tet operator (fragment): tetO; bacterial operator O2 for the tetR and tetA genes tetracycline repressor TetR
   2205..2225    -  CDS            VN155(I152L) (fragment): improved N-terminal fragment of mVenus for use in bimolecular fluorescence complementation (BiFC) (Kodama and Hu, 2010)
   2226..2301    +  misc_RNA       gRNA scaffold: guide RNA scaffold for the Streptococcus pyogenes CRISPR/Cas9 system
   2367..2384    +  CDS            capTEV™ (fragment): composite tag for in vivo biotinylation, TEV protease cleavage, and 6xHis tagging
   2491..2606    +  ncRNA          5S rRNA: Accession: RF00001 - 5S ribosomal RNA
   2610..2675    +  terminator     rrnB T1 terminator (fragment): transcription terminator T1 from the E. coli rrnB gene
   2777..3592    +  CDS            KanR: aminoglycoside phosphotransferase; aph(3')-Ia; confers resistance to kanamycin in bacteria or G418 (Geneticin®) in eukaryotes
   3601..3658    -  promoter       AmpR promoter (fragment): bla
   4231..4247    -  protein_bind   lac operator: The lac repressor binds to the lac operator to inhibit transcription in E. coli. This inhibition can be relieved by adding lactose or isopropyl-β-D-thiogalactopyranoside (IPTG). lac repressor encoded by lacI
   4255..4285    -  promoter       lac promoter: promoter for the E. coli lac operon
   4300..4321    -  protein_bind   CAP binding site: CAP binding activates transcription in the presence of cAMP. E. coli catabolite activator protein
   4334..4426    -  CDS            lacI (fragment): lac repressor; lacI; The lac repressor binds to the lac operator to inhibit transcription in E. coli. This inhibition can be relieved by adding lactose or isopropyl-β-D-thiogalactopyranoside (IPTG).
   4609..5197    -  rep_origin     ori: high-copy-number ColE1/pMB1/pBR322/pUC origin of replication
   5368..6228    -  CDS            AmpR: β-lactamase; bla; confers resistance to ampicillin, carbenicillin, and related antibiotics
   6229..6333    -  promoter       AmpR promoter: bla
   6428..35      +  CDS            rop (fragment) (across the origin): Rop protein, which maintains plasmids at low copy number; rop
>Addgene plasmid #82386 | pCas34 | addgene full sequence | sequence record 161454 | Addgene NGS result
TCGCGCGTTTCGGTGATGACGGTGAAAACCTCTGACACATGCAGCTCCCGGAGACGGTCACAGCTTGTCT
GTAAGCGGATGCCGGGAGCAGACAAGCCCGTCAGGGCGCGTCAGCGGGTGTTGGCGGGTGTCGGGGCTGG
CTTAACTATGCGGCATCAGAGCAGATTGTACTGAGAGTGCACCATATGCGGTGTGAAATACCGCACAGAT
GCGTAAGGAGAAAATACCGCATCAGGCGCCATTCGCCATTCAGGCTGCGCAACTGTTGGGAAGGGCGATC
GGTGCGGGCCTCTTCGCTATTACGCCAGCTGGCGAAAGGGGGATGTGCTGCAAGGCGATTAAGTTGGGTA
ACGCCAGGGTTTTCCCAGTCACGACGTTGTAAAACGACGGCCAGTGATGTTTGGTCGAAAATTCTTCACA
CTTTTAACGGCTGTCTCCACAGTGTTCCTGACTCCTATTTACGGAGCGGCTCAAACGATGCAAGATCAAA
GTAATACGATGAATAATGAAAATTCATTGGGGAATAGTGCGACTGGGGTAGTCAACCAAACCGCTGTGTA
CAACTTAGGTCAAAGTGCCACCTACGGTTTTAGAGGGATCGTTTGTCCCCGCCCTTCCTTTGTGCTCAGT
GGCTCTGCAAATGGCAATACATTTGATGGGGAGAGTTCAAATTCCTACGCTCTTTCCGGTGCCATTATTG
TGCCCCTCGGTGGTCAAGTGGGCAGCAACTGTAGAGATTTCAGCACTACCCTACTGGAAAGAGAACAAGC
CGAATTAGCAAAGTTTCAAATCCAATCTTCAGCGGAAACAGTCAAACTTTGTGCTGACATGATTTCTTCA
GGCATTCAAGTAGATCCAGAGGTTTATCCAGTACTGGCGCGGCAATGTTCTGCAGTTCGGTTGGTTTCAC
AAGGACGGGCTTCTAGCACAAATGAAGCCCGACAAAATGAATCGACTCACAATAAGCTAGATGATGATGT
AGAATTGTCTGCTAATTACTTAAAAACTGAGTAAATATAATATTTTGAATAGTGAGGAAAAATATCTCAA
AGGCTATATGAAAATAAAAAAAGAGCGGCTAAAAAATCTTCAGCTTACAGTGACGCCTGTCTTTGCATTC
TAAAGCACTAAAACACAGTCGTTTTTTTACTGACTCCAAGTGTTTTTATTACTATACTTAGAAATTCGTC
AAATAGGCATGAAATTGCTGTATTAAAATATCCTACTGTATCTTTTAGTTCACACTATTTTTCTTGAGTT
AATTTTGTATCAATAACTATAAACGCAGAAAGGCCCACCCGAAGGTGAGCCAGTGTGACTCTAGTAGAGA
GCGTTCAACCCCTTGGGGCCTCTAAACGGGTCTTGAGGGGTTTTTTGTCTAGTAGTGATCTACACTAGCA
CTATCAGTGTTATTAAGCTACTAAAGCGTAGTTTTCGTCGTTTGCAGCGGACCCACTTTCACATTTAAGT
TGTTTTTCTAATCCGCATATGATCAATTCAAGGCCGAATAAGAAGGCTGGCTCTGCACCTTGGTGATCAA
ATAATTCGATAGCTTGTCGTAATAATGGCGGCATACTATCAGTAGTAGGTGTTTCCCTTTCTTCTTTAGC
GACTTGATGCTCTTGATCTTCCAATACGCAACCTAAAGTAAAATGCCCCACAGCGCTGAGTGCATATAAT
GCATTCTCTAGTGAAAAACCTTGTTGGCATAAAAAGGCTAATTGATTTTCGAGAGTTTCATACTGTTTTT
CTGTAGGCCGTGTACCTAAATGTACTTTTGCTCCATCGCGATGACTTAGTAAAGCACATCTAAAACTTTT
AGCGTTATTACGTAAAAAATCTTGCCAGCTTTCCCCTTCTAAAGGGCAAAAGTGAGTATGGTGCCTATCT
AACATCTCAATGGCTAAGGCGTCGAGCAAAGCCCGCTTATTTTTTACATGCCAATACAATGTAGGCTGCT
CTACACCTAGCTTCTGGGCGAGTTTACGGGTTGTTAAACCTTCGATTCCGACCTCATTAAGCAGCTCTAA
TGCGCTGTTAATCACTTTACTTTTATCTAATCTGGACATCTAGTATTTCTCCTCTTTCTCTAGTAGCTAG
CATAATCCCTAGGACTGAGCTAGCCATCAGGTTAACAAAAAAGCAGGAATATCCCTATCAGTGATAGACA
GACATCCCTATCAGTGATAGAGTATAAAGTTAACTGGCATCGCCCTCGCCCTCGCGTTTTAGAGCTAGAA
ATAGCAAGTTAAAATAAGGCTAGTCCGTTATCAACTTGAAAAAGTGGCACCGAGTCGGTGCTTTTTTTGA
AGCTTGGGCCCGAACAAAAACTCATCTCAGAAGAGGATCTGAATAGCGCCGTCGACCATCATCATCATCA
TCATTGAGTTTAAACGGTCTCCAGCTTGGCTGTTTTGGCGGATGAGAGAAGATTTTCAGCCTGATACAGA
TTAAATCAGAACGCAGAAGCGGTCTGATAAAACAGAATTTGCCTGGCGGCAGTAGCGCGGTGGTCCCACC
TGACCCCATGCCGAACTCAGAAGTGAAACGCCGTAGCGCCGATGGTAGTGTGGGGTCTCCCCATGCGAGA
GTATGGAACTGCCAGGCATCAAATAAAACGGAAGGCTCAGTCGAAAGACTGGGCCTTTCGTTTTATCTGT
TGTTTGTCGGTGAACTACGGGGTCTGACGCTCAGTGGAACGAAAACTCACGTTAAGGGATTTTGGTCATG
AACAATAAAACTGTCTGCTTACATAAACAGTAATACAAGGGGTGTTATGAGCCATATTCAACGGGAAACG
TCTTGCTCTAGGCCGCGATTAAATTCCAACATGGATGCTGATTTATATGGGTATAAATGGGCTCGCGATA
ATGTCGGGCAATCAGGTGCGACAATCTATCGATTGTATGGGAAGCCCGATGCGCCAGAGTTGTTTCTGAA
ACATGGCAAAGGTAGCGTTGCCAATGATGTTACAGATGAGATGGTCAGACTAAACTGGCTGACGGAATTT
ATGCCTCTTCCGACCATCAAGCATTTTATCCGTACTCCTGATGATGCATGGTTACTCACCACTGCGATCC
CCGGGAAAACAGCATTCCAGGTATTAGAAGAATATCCTGATTCAGGTGAAAATATTGTTGATGCGCTGGC
AGTGTTCCTGCGCCGGTTGCATTCGATTCCTGTTTGTAATTGTCCTTTTAACAGCGATCGCGTATTTCGT
CTCGCTCAGGCGCAATCACGAATGAATAACGGTTTGGTTGATGCGAGTGATTTTGATGACGAGCGTAATG
GCTGGCCTGTTGAACAAGTCTGGAAAGAAATGCATAAACTTTTGCCATTCTCACCGGATTCAGTCGTCAC
TCATGGTGATTTCTCACTTGATAACCTTATTTTTGACGAGGGGAAATTAATAGGTTGTATTGATGTTGGA
CGAGTCGGAATCGCAGACCGATACCAGGATCTTGCCATCCTATGGAACTGCCTCGGTGAGTTTTCTCCTT
CATTACAGAAACGGCTTTTTCAAAAATATGGTATTGATAATCCTGATATGAATAAATTGCAGTTTCATTT
GATGCTCGATGAGTTTTTCTAAGAATTAATTCATGAGCGGATACATATTTGAATGTATTTAGAAAAATAA
ACAAATAGGGGTTCCGCGCACATTTCCCCGAAAAGGTGGATCCGAAAATAAAGTCAAAGTGCTTCTATAA
TTTAAGATCTATTTTTAAACAGTACAGCTTTACAGAAAGAAAAACCAGAAGGGACGCCTATTTTATCTCG
TTTTCTTCCCAGAGTAGCAGGACATTTTTTTCTGTAAAAGCAGAGCAATTTGTACTGAAATCATTATCAA
TAATGACATTAGATTCTTCGATCAAGACATCTGTACCGTTGCTTATATCTGCTTCAGAGCCTAATACAAT
GGGGTATTGTGGTTGTTGACATGCAGCATTAACGAGTACTTTGACTGGGAATACAACCGAATCATCGCTA
TAGGTGTAGACATTGGCGTGGTAGTAATAGGTATAGTCATCATAGTCGTAATTATATTCATAACCATACC
GATACTGGTAATCAAAATCAATAAATACAGGTTCACTTTTTGCCTGTTGAACAACGATAAATGATAGACC
ACTAAGGGCTGCTGTAAACAGTTTATTCATTTTGCTTTCTCCATCCCTTGACTTAATTAAGCTTGGCGTA
ATCATGGTCATAGCTGTTTCCTGTGTGAAATTGTTATCCGCTCACAATTCCACACAACATACGAGCCGGA
AGCATAAAGTGTAAAGCCTGGGGTGCCTAATGAGTGAGCTAACTCACATTAATTGCGTTGCGCTCACTGC
CCGCTTTCCAGTCGGGAAACCTGTCGTGCCAGCTGCATTAATGAATCGGCCAACGCGCGGGGAGAGGCGG
TTTGCGTATTGGGCGCTCTTCCGCTTCCTCGCTCACTGACTCGCTGCGCTCGGTCGTTCGGCTGCGGCGA
GCGGTATCAGCTCACTCAAAGGCGGTAATACGGTTATCCACAGAATCAGGGGATAACGCAGGAAAGAACA
TGTGAGCAAAAGGCCAGCAAAAGGCCAGGAACCGTAAAAAGGCCGCGTTGCTGGCGTTTTTCCATAGGCT
CCGCCCCCCTGACGAGCATCACAAAAATCGACGCTCAAGTCAGAGGTGGCGAAACCCGACAGGACTATAA
AGATACCAGGCGTTTCCCCCTGGAAGCTCCCTCGTGCGCTCTCCTGTTCCGACCCTGCCGCTTACCGGAT
ACCTGTCCGCCTTTCTCCCTTCGGGAAGCGTGGCGCTTTCTCATAGCTCACGCTGTAGGTATCTCAGTTC
GGTGTAGGTCGTTCGCTCCAAGCTGGGCTGTGTGCACGAACCCCCCGTTCAGCCCGACCGCTGCGCCTTA
TCCGGTAACTATCGTCTTGAGTCCAACCCGGTAAGACACGACTTATCGCCACTGGCAGCAGCCACTGGTA
ACAGGATTAGCAGAGCGAGGTATGTAGGCGGTGCTACAGAGTTCTTGAAGTGGTGGCCTAACTACGGCTA
CACTAGAAGAACAGTATTTGGTATCTGCGCTCTGCTGAAGCCAGTTACCTTCGGAAAAAGAGTTGGTAGC
TCTTGATCCGGCAAACAAACCACCGCTGGTAGCGGTGGTTTTTTTGTTTGCAAGCAGCAGATTACGCGCA
GAAAAAAAGGATCTCAAGAAGATCCTTTGATCTTTTCTACGGGGTCTGACGCTCAGTGGAACGAAAACTC
ACGTTAAGGGATTTTGGTCATGAGATTATCAAAAAGGATCTTCACCTAGATCCTTTTAAATTAAAAATGA
AGTTTTAAATCAATCTAAAGTATATATGAGTAAACTTGGTCTGACAGTTACCAATGCTTAATCAGTGAGG
CACCTATCTCAGCGATCTGTCTATTTCGTTCATCCATAGTTGCCTGACTCCCCGTCGTGTAGATAACTAC
GATACGGGAGGGCTTACCATCTGGCCCCAGTGCTGCAATGATACCGCGAGACCCACGCTCACCGGCTCCA
GATTTATCAGCAATAAACCAGCCAGCCGGAAGGGCCGAGCGCAGAAGTGGTCCTGCAACTTTATCCGCCT
CCATCCAGTCTATTAATTGTTGCCGGGAAGCTAGAGTAAGTAGTTCGCCAGTTAATAGTTTGCGCAACGT
TGTTGCCATTGCTACAGGCATCGTGGTGTCACGCTCGTCGTTTGGTATGGCTTCATTCAGCTCCGGTTCC
CAACGATCAAGGCGAGTTACATGATCCCCCATGTTGTGCAAAAAAGCGGTTAGCTCCTTCGGTCCTCCGA
TCGTTGTCAGAAGTAAGTTGGCCGCAGTGTTATCACTCATGGTTATGGCAGCACTGCATAATTCTCTTAC
TGTCATGCCATCCGTAAGATGCTTTTCTGTGACTGGTGAGTACTCAACCAAGTCATTCTGAGAATAGTGT
ATGCGGCGACCGAGTTGCTCTTGCCCGGCGTCAATACGGGATAATACCGCGCCACATAGCAGAACTTTAA
AAGTGCTCATCATTGGAAAACGTTCTTCGGGGCGAAAACTCTCAAGGATCTTACCGCTGTTGAGATCCAG
TTCGATGTAACCCACTCGTGCACCCAACTGATCTTCAGCATCTTTTACTTTCACCAGCGTTTCTGGGTGA
GCAAAAACAGGAAGGCAAAATGCCGCAAAAAAGGGAATAAGGGCGACACGGAAATGTTGAATACTCATAC
TCTTCCTTTTTCAATATTATTGAAGCATTTATCAGGGTTATTGTCTCATGAGCGGATACATATTTGAATG
TATTTAGAAAAATAAACAAATAGGGGTTCCGCGCACATTTCCCCGAAAAGTGCCACCTGACGTCTAAGAA
ACCATTATTATCATGACATTAACCTATAAAAATAGGCGTATCACGAGGCCCTTTCGTC
