>Addgene plasmid #82386 | pCas34 | addgene partial sequence | sequence record 158790 | M13pUC-Rev 5'-AGCGGATAACAATTTCACACAGG-3'
TAGTGGTCTATCATTTATCGTTGTTCAACAGGCAAAAAGTGAACCTGTATTTATTGATTTTGATTACCAG
TATCGGTATGGTTATGAATATAATTACGACTATGATGACTATACCTATTACTACCACGCCAATGTCTACA
CCTATAGCGATGATTCGGTTGTATTCCCAGTCAAAGTACTCGTTAATGCTGCATGTCAACAACCACAATA
CCCCATTGTATTAGGCTCTGAAGCAGATATAAGCAACGGTACAGATGTCTTGATCGAAGAATCTAATGTC
ATTATTGATAATGATTTCAGTACAAATTGCTCTGCTTTTACAGAAAAAAATGTCCTGCTACTCTGGGAAG
AAAACGAGATAAAATAGGCGTCCCTTCTGGTTTTTCTTTCTGTAAAGCTGTACTGTTTAAAAATAGATCT
TAAATTATAGAAGCACTTTGACTTTATTTTCGGATCCACCTTTTCGGGGAAATGTGCGCGGAACCCCTAT
TTGTTTATTTTTCTAAATACATTCAAATATGTATCCGCTCATGAATTAATTCTTAGAAAAACTCATCGAG
CATCAAATGAAACTGCAATTTATTCATATCAGGATTATCAATACCATATTTTTGAAAAAGCCGTTTCTGT
AATGAAGGAGAAAACTCACCGAGGCAGTTCCATAGGATGGCAAGATCCTGGTATCGGTCTGCGATTCCGA
CTCGTCCAACATCAATACAACCTATTAATTTCCCCTCGTCAAA
