>Addgene plasmid #82386 | pCas34 | addgene partial sequence | sequence record 158791 | Tet-R 5'-GGCGAGTTTACGGGTTGTTA-3'
CTTTCTCTAGTAGCTAGCATAATCCCTAGGACTGAGCTAGCCATCAGGTTAACAAAAAAGCAGGAATATC
CCTATCAGTGATAGACAGACATCCCTATCAGTGATAGAGTATAAAGTTAACTGGCATCGCCCTCGCCCTC
GCGTTTTAGAGCTAGAAATAGCAAGTTAAAATAAGGCTAGTCCGTTATCAACTTGAAAAAGTGGCACCGA
GTCGGTGCTTTTTTTGAAGCTTGGGCCCGAACAAAAACTCATCTCAGAAGAGGATCTGAATAGCGCCGTC
GACCATCATCATCATCATCATTGAGTTTAAACGGTCTCCAGCTTGGCTGTTTTGGCGGATGAGAGAAGAT
TTTCAGCCTGATACAGATTAAATCAGAACGCAGAAGCGGTCTGATAAAACAGAATTTGCCTGGCGGCAGT
AGCGCGGTGGTCCCACCTGACCCCATGCCGAACTCAGAAGTGAAACGCCGTAGCGCCGATGGTAGTGTGG
GGTCTCCCCATGCGAGAGTATGGAACTGCCAGGCATCAAATAAAACGGAAGGCTCAGTCGAAAGACTGGG
CCTTTCGTTTTATCTGTTGTTTGTCGGTGAACTACGGGGTCTGACGCTCAGTGGAACGAAAACTCACGTT
AAGGGATTTTGGTCATGAACAATAAAACTGTCTGCTTACATAAACAGTAATACAAGGGGTGTTATGAGCC
ATATTCAACGGGAAACGTCTTGCTCTAGGCCGCGATTAAATTCCAACATGGATGCTGATTTATATGGGTA
TAAATGGGCTCGCGATAATGTCGGGCAATCAGGTGCGACAATCTATCGATTGTATGG
